>Addgene plasmid #115130 | AT5G62710 X045_pECIA2 | addgene full sequence | sequence record 298977 | Addgene NGS Result
GTAAAACGACGGCCAGTGAATTAATTCGTTGCAGGACAGGATGTGGTGCCCGATGTGACTAGCTCTTTGC
TGCAGGCCGTCCTATCCTCTGGTTCCGATAAGAGACCCAGAACTCCGGCCCCCCACCGCCCACCGCCACC
CCCATACATATGTGGTACGCAAGTAAGAGTGCCTGCGCATGCCCCATGTGCCCCACCAAGAGCTTTGCAT
CCCATACAAGTCCCCAAAGTGGAGAACCGAACCAATTCTTCGCGGGCAGAACAAAAGCTTCTGCACACGT
CTCCACTCGAATTTGGAGCCGGCCGGCGTGTGCAAAAGAGGTGAATCGAACGAAAGACCCGTGTGTAAAG
CCGCGTTTCCAAAATGTATAAAACCGAGAGCATCTGGCCAATGTGCATCAGTTGTGGTCAGCAGCAAAAT
CAAGTGAATCATCTCAGTGCAACTAAAGGGGGGATCCGATCTCAATATGAAGTTATGCATATTACTGGCC
GTCGTGGCCTTTGTTGGCCTCTCGCTCGGGTCCTTTGCTCTCACTCTTGATGGATTTGCTCTATTGGAAT
TGAAGAGTGGATTTAATGATACGAGGAACTCACTAGAGAACTGGAAAGATTCAGATGAGTCTCCTTGTTC
TTGGACTGGTGTCTCCTGTAATCCTCAAGACCAAAGAGTTGTTTCTATAAACTTACCATATATGCAATTA
GGAGGGATAATATCTCCTAGCATTGGGAAGCTTAGTCGATTGCAGAGACTGGCACTTCATCAGAATAGCT
TACATGGGAACATTCCTAATGAAATCACCAACTGCACTGAGCTAAGAGCTATGTACTTGAGGGCGAATTT
TCTCCAAGGCGGGATTCCACCGGATTTAGGCAACCTTACATTTCTTACTATATTGGATCTATCAAGCAAT
ACACTCAAGGGTGCTATTCCTTCTTCAATTAGTCGATTGACGCGGTTACGCTCCTTGAACTTGTCAACCA
ACTTTTTCTCTGGTGAAATACCGGATATTGGAGTTCTCAGCAGATTCGGGGTCGAAACTTTCACTGGTAA
TTTGGATCTCTGTGGCCGGCAAATTCGCAAGCCATGTAGATCATCAATGGGTTTCCCTGTTGTTCTTCCT
CATGCAGAAAGTGCTGATGAATCAGATTCTCCAAAGCGATCATCACTGGAGGTGCTGTTCCAGGGACCAG
GGAGCGACAAAACTCACACATGCCCACCGTGCCCAGCACCTGAACTCCTGGGGGGACCGTCAGTCTTCCT
CTTCCCCCCAAAACCCAAGGACACCCTCATGATCTCCCGGACCCCTGAGGTCACATGCGTGGTGGTGGAC
GTGAGCCACGAAGACCCTGAGGTCAAGTTCAACTGGTACGTGGACGGCGTGGAGGTGCATAATGCCAAGA
CAAAGCCGCGGGAGGAGCAGTACAACAGCACGTACCGTGTGGTCAGCGTCCTCACCGTCCTGCACCAGGA
CTGGCTGAATGGCAAGGAGTACAAGTGCAAGGTCTCCAACAAAGCCCTCCCAGCCCCCATCGAGAAAACC
ATCTCCAAAGCCAAAGGGCAGCCCCGAGAACCACAGGTGTACACCCTGCCCCCATCCCGGGAGGAGATGA
CCAAGAACCAGGTCAGCCTGACCTGCCTGGTCAAAGGCTTCTATCCCAGCGACATCGCCGTGGAGTGGGA
GAGCAATGGGCAGCCGGAGAACAACTACAAGACCACGCCTCCCGTGCTGGACTCCGACGGCTCCTTCTTC
CTCTACAGCAAGCTCACCGTGGACAAGAGCAGGTGGCAGCAGGGGAACGTCTTCTCATGCTCCGTGATGC
ATGAGGGTCTGCACAACCACTACACGCAGAAGAGCCTCTCCCTGTCTCCGGGTAAATCTAGAGGGCCCTT
CGAAGGTAAGCCTATCCCTAACCCTCTCCTCGGTCTCGATTCTACGCGTACCGGTCATCATCACCATCAC
CATTGAGTTTAAACCCGCTGATCAGCCTCGACTGTGCCTTCTAAGGCCTGAGCTCGCTGATCAGCCTCGA
TCGAGGATCCAGACATGATAAGATACATTGATGAGTTTGGACAAACCACAACTAGAATGCAGTGAAAAAA
ATGCTTTATTTGTGAAATTTGTGATGCTATTGCTTTATTTGTAACCATTATAAGCTGCAATAAACAAGTT
AACAACAACAATTGCATTCATTTTATGTTTCAGGTTCAGGGGGAGGTGTGGGAGGTTTTTTAAAGCAAGT
AAAACCTCTACAAATGTGGTATGGCTGATTATGATCAGTCGACCTGCAGGCATGCAAGCTTGGCGTAATC
ATGGTCATAGCTGTTTCCTGTGTGAAATTGTTATCCGCTCACAATTCCACACAACATACGAGCCGGAAGC
ATAAAGTGTAAAGCCTGGGGTGCCTAATGAGTGAGCTAACTCACATTAATTGCGTTGCGCTCACTGCCCG
CTTTCCAGTCGGGAAACCTGTCGTGCCAGCTGCATTAATGAATCGGCCAACGCGCGGGGAGAGGCGGTTT
GCGTATTGGGCGCTCTTCCGCTTCCTCGCTCACTGACTCGCTGCGCTCGGTCGTTCGGCTGCGGCGAGCG
GTATCAGCTCACTCAAAGGCGGTAATACGGTTATCCACAGAATCAGGGGATAACGCAGGAAAGAACATGT
GAGCAAAAGGCCAGCAAAAGGCCAGGAACCGTAAAAAGGCCGCGTTGCTGGCGTTTTTCCATAGGCTCCG
CCCCCCTGACGAGCATCACAAAAATCGACGCTCAAGTCAGAGGTGGCGAAACCCGACAGGACTATAAAGA
TACCAGGCGTTTCCCCCTGGAAGCTCCCTCGTGCGCTCTCCTGTTCCGACCCTGCCGCTTACCGGATACC
TGTCCGCCTTTCTCCCTTCGGGAAGCGTGGCGCTTTCTCATAGCTCACGCTGTAGGTATCTCAGTTCGGT
GTAGGTCGTTCGCTCCAAGCTGGGCTGTGTGCACGAACCCCCCGTTCAGCCCGACCGCTGCGCCTTATCC
GGTAACTATCGTCTTGAGTCCAACCCGGTAAGACACGACTTATCGCCACTGGCAGCAGCCACTGGTAACA
GGATTAGCAGAGCGAGGTATGTAGGCGGTGCTACAGAGTTCTTGAAGTGGTGGCCTAACTACGGCTACAC
TAGAAGAACAGTATTTGGTATCTGCGCTCTGCTGAAGCCAGTTACCTTCGGAAAAAGAGTTGGTAGCTCT
TGATCCGGCAAACAAACCACCGCTGGTAGCGGTGGTTTTTTTGTTTGCAAGCAGCAGATTACGCGCAGAA
AAAAAGGATCTCAAGAAGATCCTTTGATCTTTTCTACGGGGTCTGACGCTCAGTGGAACGAAAACTCACG
TTAAGGGATTTTGGTCATGAGATTATCAAAAAGGATCTTCACCTAGATCCTTTTAAATTAAAAATGAAGT
TTTAAATCAATCTAAAGTATATATGAGTAAACTTGGTCTGACAGTTACCAATGCTTAATCAGTGAGGCAC
CTATCTCAGCGATCTGTCTATTTCGTTCATCCATAGTTGCCTGACTCCCCGTCGTGTAGATAACTACGAT
ACGGGAGGGCTTACCATCTGGCCCCAGTGCTGCAATGATACCGCGAGACCCACGCTCACCGGCTCCAGAT
TTATCAGCAATAAACCAGCCAGCCGGAAGGGCCGAGCGCAGAAGTGGTCCTGCAACTTTATCCGCCTCCA
TCCAGTCTATTAATTGTTGCCGGGAAGCTAGAGTAAGTAGTTCGCCAGTTAATAGTTTGCGCAACGTTGT
TGCCATTGCTACAGGCATCGTGGTGTCACGCTCGTCGTTTGGTATGGCTTCATTCAGCTCCGGTTCCCAA
CGATCAAGGCGAGTTACATGATCCCCCATGTTGTGCAAAAAAGCGGTTAGCTCCTTCGGTCCTCCGATCG
TTGTCAGAAGTAAGTTGGCCGCAGTGTTATCACTCATGGTTATGGCAGCACTGCATAATTCTCTTACTGT
CATGCCATCCGTAAGATGCTTTTCTGTGACTGGTGAGTACTCAACCAAGTCATTCTGAGAATAGTGTATG
CGGCGACCGAGTTGCTCTTGCCCGGCGTCAATACGGGATAATACCGCGCCACATAGCAGAACTTTAAAAG
TGCTCATCATTGGAAAACGTTCTTCGGGGCGAAAACTCTCAAGGATCTTACCGCTGTTGAGATCCAGTTC
GATGTAACCCACTCGTGCACCCAACTGATCTTCAGCATCTTTTACTTTCACCAGCGTTTCTGGGTGAGCA
AAAACAGGAAGGCAAAATGCCGCAAAAAAGGGAATAAGGGCGACACGGAAATGTTGAATACTCATACTCT
TCCTTTTTCAATATTATTGAAGCATTTATCAGGGTTATTGTCTCATGAGCGGATACATATTTGAATGTAT
TTAGAAAAATAAACAAATAGGGGTTCCGCGCACATTTCCCCGAAAAGTGCCACCTGACGTCTAAGAAACC
ATTATTATCATGACATTAACCTATAAAAATAGGCGTATCACGAGGCCCTTTCGTCTCGCGCGTTTCGGTG
ATGACGGTGAAAACCTCTGACACATGCAGCTCCCGGAGACGGTCACAGCTTGTCTGTAAGCGGATGCCGG
GAGCAGACAAGCCCGTCAGGGCGCGTCAGCGGGTGTTGGCGGGTGTCGGGGCTGGCTTAACTATGCGGCA
TCAGAGCAGATTGTACTGAGAGTGCACCATATGCGGTGTGAAATACCGCACAGATGCGTAAGGAGAAAAT
ACCGCATCAGGCGCCATTCGCCATTCAGGCTGCGCAACTGTTGGGAAGGGCGATCGGTGCGGGCCTCTTC
GCTATTACGCCAGCTGGCGAAAGGGGGATGTGCTGCAAGGCGATTAAGTTGGGTAACGCCAGGGTTTTCC
CAGTCACGACGTT
Features (pLannotate 1.2.2; 17 found; start..end, strand, type, name):
     23..449     +  promoter       MT promoter: Drosophila metallothionein promoter
    467..520     +  sig_peptide    BiP signal sequence: Drosophila BiP signal sequence
   1196..1876    +  CDS            IGHG1 (fragment): IGHG1_HUMAN - Experimental evidence at protein level: Swiss-Prot protein existence level 1. Constant region of immunoglobulin heavy chains. Immunoglobulins, also known as antibodies, are membrane-bound or secreted glycoproteins produced by B lymphocytes. In the recognition phase of humoral immunity, the membrane-bound immunoglobulins serve as receptors which, upon binding of a specific antigen, trigger the clonal expansion and differentiation of B lymphocytes into immunoglobulins- secreting plasma cells. Secreted immunoglobulins mediate the effector phase of humoral immunity, which results in
   1895..1936    +  CDS            V5 tag: epitope tag from simian virus 5
   2036..2170    -  polyA_signal   SV40 poly(A) signal: SV40 polyadenylation signal
   2193..2277    -  CDS            large T antigen (fragment): large T antigen from SV40 (simian virus 40)
   2277..2301    +  misc_feature   MCS (fragment): pUC18/19 multiple cloning site
   2338..2354    -  protein_bind   lac operator: The lac repressor binds to the lac operator to inhibit transcription in E. coli. This inhibition can be relieved by adding lactose or isopropyl-β-D-thiogalactopyranoside (IPTG). lac repressor encoded by lacI
   2362..2392    -  promoter       lac promoter: promoter for the E. coli lac operon
   2407..2428    -  protein_bind   CAP binding site: CAP binding activates transcription in the presence of cAMP. E. coli catabolite activator protein
   2441..2533    -  CDS            lacI (fragment): lac repressor; lacI; The lac repressor binds to the lac operator to inhibit transcription in E. coli. This inhibition can be relieved by adding lactose or isopropyl-β-D-thiogalactopyranoside (IPTG).
   2716..3304    -  rep_origin     ori: high-copy-number ColE1/pMB1/pBR322/pUC origin of replication
   3475..4335    -  CDS            AmpR: β-lactamase; bla; confers resistance to ampicillin, carbenicillin, and related antibiotics
   4336..4440    -  promoter       AmpR promoter: bla
   4535..4570    +  CDS            rop (fragment): Rop protein, which maintains plasmids at low copy number; rop
   4672..4771    +  misc_feature   bom (fragment): basis of mobility region from pBR322
   4777..21      -  CDS            lacZα (fragment) (across the origin): LacZα fragment of β-galactosidase; lacZ fragment
