[The description below was written by a language model from this plasmid's Addgene catalogue record and pLannotate feature annotations shown in this document.]
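Description:
AT5G62710 X045_pECIA2 is an insect-cell expression plasmid built on the pECIA2 backbone, made to produce a secreted "bait" protein in Drosophila cell culture. In E. coli it is maintained as a high-copy plasmid through a ColE1/pUC-type origin and selected with ampicillin via the β-lactamase gene. The annotated fragments of lacZα, lacI, rop, bom, the lac promoter/operator and SV40 large T antigen appear to be leftovers from parental cloning vectors rather than functional parts. The record does not list a selection marker for insect cells.

The expression cassette is driven by the Drosophila metallothionein promoter, which is induced by adding copper sulfate. Downstream, the Drosophila BiP signal sequence directs the product into the secretory pathway. It is followed by the insert, the extracellular domain of the Arabidopsis thaliana leucine-rich repeat receptor kinase encoded by AT5G62710, introduced by ligation-independent cloning. The insert itself is not annotated in the feature table, but it presumably occupies the unannotated gap between the signal peptide and the Fc region. The ectodomain is fused at its C terminus to a human IgG1 Fc fragment, a V5 epitope and a hexahistidine tag. The His tag is stated in the catalogue entry but was not picked up by the annotation. An SV40 polyadenylation signal lies after the coding region, although it is annotated on the opposite strand.

The plasmid is meant to be paired with the matching prey vector in pECIA14. Together they belong to a collection used to test pairwise extracellular interactions among Arabidopsis LRR receptor kinase ectodomains. The Fc and epitope tags are suited to capture, detection and purification of the secreted protein.
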