Addgene plasmid #115130: AT5G62710 X045_pECIA2
Purpose: Bait vector AT5G62710 X045_pECIA2 should be used with prey vector AT5G62710 X045_pECIA14.
Depositing lab: Youssef Belkhadir. Depositing organization: Gregor Mendel Institute of Molecular Plant Biology. Publication: An extracellular network of Arabidopsis leucine-rich repeat receptor kinases. Smakowska-Luzan E, Mott GA, Parys K, Stegmann M, Howton TC, Layeghifard M, Neuhold J, Lehner A, Kong J, Grunwald K, Weinberger N, Satbhai SB, Mayer D, Busch W, Madalinski M, Stolt-Bergner P, Provart NJ, Mukhtar MS, Zipfel C, Desveaux D, Guttman DS, Belkhadir Y. Nature. 2018 Jan 18;553(7688):342-346. doi: 10.1038/nature25184. Epub 2018 Jan 10. PubMed 29320478.
Backbone
  Vector backbone: pECIA2
  Backbone manufacturer: Chris Garcia (Addgene plasmid # 47032)
  Vector type: Insect Expression
Growth in bacteria
  Bacterial resistance: Ampicillin, 100 μg/mL
  Growth temperature: 37°C
  Growth strain: DH5alpha
  Copy number: High Copy
Gene/Insert
  Gene/Insert name: AT5G62710
  Species: A. thaliana (mustard weed)
  Entrez Gene: AT5G62710 (a.k.a. AT5G62710, MQB2.1, MQB2_1)
  Promoter: Metallothionein (Copper-Inducible)
  Tag / fusion protein: Fc, V5 and hexahistidine tags (C terminal on backbone)
  Cloning method: Ligation Independent Cloning
Terms and licenses: Academic/Nonprofit Terms; Industry Terms: Not Available to Industry
Depositor comments: Plasmid for secreted expression in Drosophila cell culture by induction via CuSO4. Insert is an extracellular domain of indicated LRR-RK, C-terminally tagged with Fc, V5 and hexahistidine tags. Insert Protein Sequence: SFALTLDGFALLELKSGFNDTRNSLENWKDSDESPCSWTGVSCNPQDQRVVSINLPYMQLGGIISPSIGKLSRLQRLALHQNSLHGNIPNEITNCTELRAMYLRANFLQGGIPPDLGNLTFLTILDLSSNTLKGAIPSSISRLTRLRSLNLSTNFFSGEIPDIGVLSRFGVETFTGNLDLCGRQIRKPCRSSMGFPVVLPHAESADESDSPKRSS
How to cite: AT5G62710 X045_pECIA2 was a gift from Youssef Belkhadir (Addgene plasmid # 115130 ; http://n2t.net/addgene:115130 ; RRID:Addgene_115130)
